Addgene plasmid #174122: pAT15484_HF-ABE8e
Purpose: Expresses ABE8e fused with SpCas9-HF1
Depositing lab: Ervin Welker. Depositing organization: HUN-REN Research Centre for Natural Sciences. Publication: BEAR reveals that increased fidelity variants can successfully reduce the mismatch tolerance of adenine but not cytosine base editors. Talas A, Simon DA, Kulcsar PI, Varga E, Krausz SL, Welker E. Nat Commun. 2021 Nov 3;12(1):6353. doi: 10.1038/s41467-021-26461-y. PubMed 34732717.
Backbone
  Vector backbone: pUC19
  Vector type: Mammalian Expression, CRISPR
Growth in bacteria
  Bacterial resistance: Ampicillin, 100 μg/mL
  Growth temperature: 37°C
  Growth strain: DH5alpha
  Copy number: High Copy
Gene/Insert
  Gene/Insert name: HF-ABE8e
  Species: Synthetic
  Promoter: EF1-a
  Tag / fusion protein: SV40 NLS (N terminal on insert); Nucleoplasmin NLS (C terminal on insert)
  Cloning method: Gibson Cloning
  Sequencing primers: 5′ ATTGTCTCATGAGCGGA
Terms and licenses: Academic/Nonprofit Terms; Industry Terms: Not Available to Industry
How to cite: pAT15484_HF-ABE8e was a gift from Ervin Welker (Addgene plasmid # 174122 ; http://n2t.net/addgene:174122 ; RRID:Addgene_174122)
