[The description below was written by a language model from this plasmid's Addgene catalogue record and pLannotate feature annotations shown in this document.]
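Description:
pAT15484_HF-ABE8e is a mammalian expression plasmid built on a pUC19 backbone that encodes an increased-fidelity adenine base editor, in which the ABE8e deaminase is fused to the SpCas9-HF1 variant. It is propagated in E. coli as a high-copy plasmid through its ColE1/pUC-type origin of replication. Selection is with ampicillin, conferred by the β-lactamase gene under its native bla promoter. The full sequence record is about 7.1 kb.

The expression cassette is driven by the EF-1α core promoter, a compact form of the human elongation factor 1α promoter that gives constitutive transcription in many mammalian cell types. Downstream lies a single synthetic open reading frame. It begins with a TadA-derived adenosine deaminase domain, annotated by homology to the E. coli tRNA deaminase and corresponding to the evolved ABE8e version according to the catalogue entry. A gap in the annotation, presumably a linker, separates this domain from the Streptococcus pyogenes Cas9 coding sequence. The record lists an N-terminal SV40 NLS, which the automated annotation did not pick up, and a C-terminal bipartite nucleoplasmin NLS, which is annotated; both direct the fusion to the nucleus. A bovine growth hormone polyadenylation signal terminates the transcript. No guide RNA cassette appears in the feature table, so the sgRNA would have to be supplied separately.

The editor is guided to a target site by an sgRNA, where the deaminase converts adenosine to inosine, yielding A•T to G•C changes without relying on double-strand breaks. The associated publication used such constructs to test whether increased-fidelity Cas9 variants reduce the mismatch tolerance, and hence off-target activity, of base editors.
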