Features (pLannotate 1.2.2; 8 found; start..end, strand, type, name):
     82..293     +  promoter       EF-1α core promoter: core promoter for human elongation factor EF-1α
    376..867     +  CDS            tadA: TADA_ECOLI - Also known as yfhC. Experimental evidence at protein level: Swiss-Prot protein existence level 1. Catalyzes the deamination of adenosine to inosine at the wobble position 34 of tRNA(Arg2). Essential for cell viability. From Escherichia coli (strain K12).
    970..5070    +  CDS            Cas9: Cas9 (Csn1) endonuclease from the Streptococcus pyogenes Type II CRISPR/Cas system generates RNA-guided double strand breaks in DNA
   5071..5118    +  CDS            nucleoplasmin NLS: bipartite nuclear localization signal from nucleoplasmin
   5152..5263    +  polyA_signal   bGH poly(A) signal: bovine growth hormone polyadenylation signal
   5424..6012    -  rep_origin     ori: high-copy-number ColE1/pMB1/pBR322/pUC origin of replication
   6183..7043    -  CDS            AmpR: β-lactamase; bla; confers resistance to ampicillin, carbenicillin, and related antibiotics
   7044..7148    -  promoter       AmpR promoter: bla
>Addgene plasmid #174122 | pAT15484_HF-ABE8e | addgene full sequence | sequence record 348401 | Addgene NGS Result
ACATTTCCCCGAAAAGTGCCACCTGACGTCCAGCAGAGATCCACTTTGGCGCCGGCTCGAGTGGCTCCGG
TGCCCGTCAGTGGGCAGAGCGCACATCGCCCACAGTCCCCGAGAAGTTGGGGGGAGGGGTCGGCAATTGA
ACCGGTGCCTAGAGAAGGTGGCGCGGGGTAAACTGGGAAAGTGATGTCGTGTACTGGCTCCGCCTTTTTC
CCGAGGGTGGGGGAGAACCGTATATAAGTGCAGTAGTCGCCGTGAACGTTCTTTTTCGCAACGGGTTTGC
CGCCAGAACACAGGTGTCGTGACGCGGGATCCGCCACCATGAAACGGACAGCCGACGGAAGCGAGTTCGA
GTCACCAAAGAAGAAGCGGAAAGTCTCTGAGGTGGAGTTTTCCCACGAGTACTGGATGAGACATGCCCTG
ACCCTGGCCAAGAGGGCACGGGATGAGAGGGAGGTGCCTGTGGGAGCCGTGCTGGTGCTGAACAATAGAG
TGATCGGCGAGGGCTGGAACAGAGCCATCGGCCTGCACGACCCAACAGCCCATGCCGAAATTATGGCCCT
GAGACAGGGCGGCCTGGTCATGCAGAACTACAGACTGATTGACGCCACCCTGTACGTGACATTCGAGCCT
TGCGTGATGTGCGCCGGCGCCATGATCCACTCTAGGATCGGCCGCGTGGTGTTTGGCGTGAGGAACTCAA
AAAGAGGCGCCGCAGGCTCCCTGATGAACGTGCTGAACTACCCCGGCATGAATCACCGCGTCGAAATTAC
CGAGGGAATCCTGGCAGATGAATGTGCCGCCCTGCTGTGCGATTTCTATCGGATGCCTAGACAGGTGTTC
AATGCTCAGAAGAAGGCCCAGAGCTCCATCAACTCCGGAGGATCTAGCGGAGGCTCCTCTGGCTCTGAGA
CACCTGGCACAAGCGAGAGCGCAACACCTGAATCCTCAGGTGGTAGCTCTGGGGGGTCTGACAAGAAGTA
CAGCATCGGCCTGGCCATCGGCACCAACTCTGTGGGCTGGGCCGTGATCACCGACGAGTACAAGGTGCCC
AGCAAGAAATTCAAGGTGCTGGGCAACACCGACCGGCACAGCATCAAGAAGAACCTGATCGGAGCCCTGC
TGTTCGACAGCGGCGAAACAGCCGAGGCCACCCGGCTGAAGAGAACCGCCAGAAGAAGATACACCAGACG
GAAGAACCGGATCTGCTATCTGCAAGAGATCTTCAGCAACGAGATGGCCAAGGTGGACGACAGCTTCTTC
CACAGACTGGAAGAGTCCTTCCTGGTGGAAGAGGATAAGAAGCACGAGCGGCACCCCATCTTCGGCAACA
TCGTGGACGAGGTGGCCTACCACGAGAAGTACCCCACCATCTACCACCTGAGAAAGAAACTGGTGGACAG
CACCGACAAGGCCGACCTGCGGCTGATCTATCTGGCCCTGGCCCACATGATCAAGTTCCGGGGCCACTTC
CTGATCGAGGGCGACCTGAACCCCGACAACAGCGACGTGGACAAGCTGTTCATCCAGCTGGTGCAGACCT
ACAACCAGCTGTTCGAGGAAAACCCCATCAACGCCAGCGGCGTGGACGCCAAGGCCATCCTGTCTGCCAG
ACTGAGCAAGAGCAGACGGCTGGAAAATCTGATCGCCCAGCTGCCCGGCGAGAAGAAGAATGGCCTGTTC
GGAAACCTGATTGCCCTGAGCCTGGGCCTGACCCCCAACTTCAAGAGCAACTTCGACCTGGCCGAGGATG
CCAAACTGCAGCTGAGCAAGGACACCTACGACGACGACCTGGACAACCTGCTGGCCCAGATCGGCGACCA
GTACGCCGACCTGTTTCTGGCCGCCAAGAACCTGTCCGACGCCATCCTGCTGAGCGACATCCTGAGAGTG
AACACCGAGATCACCAAGGCCCCCCTGAGCGCCTCTATGATCAAGAGATACGACGAGCACCACCAGGACC
TGACCCTGCTGAAAGCTCTCGTGCGGCAGCAGCTGCCTGAGAAGTACAAAGAGATTTTCTTCGACCAGAG
CAAGAACGGCTACGCCGGCTACATTGACGGCGGAGCCAGCCAGGAAGAGTTCTACAAGTTCATCAAGCCC
ATCCTGGAAAAGATGGACGGCACCGAGGAACTGCTCGTGAAGCTGAACAGAGAGGACCTGCTGCGGAAGC
AGCGGACCTTCGACAACGGCAGCATCCCCCACCAGATCCACCTGGGAGAGCTGCACGCCATTCTGCGGCG
GCAGGAAGATTTTTACCCATTCCTGAAGGACAACCGGGAAAAGATCGAGAAGATCCTGACCTTCCGCATC
CCCTACTACGTGGGCCCTCTGGCCAGGGGAAACAGCAGATTCGCCTGGATGACCAGAAAGAGCGAGGAAA
CCATCACCCCCTGGAACTTCGAGGAAGTGGTGGACAAGGGCGCTTCCGCCCAGAGCTTCATCGAGCGGAT
GACCGCCTTCGATAAGAACCTGCCCAACGAGAAGGTGCTGCCCAAGCACAGCCTGCTGTACGAGTACTTC
ACCGTGTATAACGAGCTGACCAAAGTGAAATACGTGACCGAGGGAATGAGAAAGCCCGCCTTCCTGAGCG
GCGAGCAGAAAAAGGCCATCGTGGACCTGCTGTTCAAGACCAACCGGAAAGTGACCGTGAAGCAGCTGAA
AGAGGACTACTTCAAGAAAATCGAGTGCTTCGACTCCGTGGAAATCTCCGGCGTGGAAGATCGGTTCAAC
GCCTCCCTGGGCACATACCACGATCTGCTGAAAATTATCAAGGACAAGGACTTCCTGGACAATGAGGAAA
ACGAGGACATTCTGGAAGATATCGTGCTGACCCTGACACTGTTTGAGGACAGAGAGATGATCGAGGAACG
GCTGAAAACCTATGCCCACCTGTTCGACGACAAAGTGATGAAGCAGCTGAAGCGGCGGAGATACACCGGC
TGGGGCGCGCTGAGCCGGAAGCTGATCAACGGCATCCGCGACAAGCAGTCCGGCAAGACAATCCTGGATT
TCCTGAAGTCCGACGGCTTCGCCAACAGAAACTTCATGGCGCTGATCCACGACGACAGCCTGACCTTTAA
AGAGGACATCCAGAAAGCCCAGGTGTCCGGCCAGGGCGATAGCCTGCACGAGCACATTGCCAATCTCGCC
GGCAGCCCCGCCATTAAGAAGGGCATCCTCCAGACAGTGAAGGTGGTGGACGAGCTGGTGAAAGTGATGG
GCCGGCACAAGCCCGAGAACATCGTGATCGAAATGGCCAGAGAGAACCAGACCACCCAGAAGGGACAGAA
GAACAGTCGCGAGAGAATGAAGCGGATCGAAGAGGGCATCAAAGAGCTGGGCAGCCAGATCCTGAAAGAA
CACCCCGTGGAAAACACCCAGCTCCAGAACGAGAAGCTGTACCTGTACTACCTCCAGAATGGGCGGGATA
TGTACGTGGACCAGGAACTGGACATCAACCGGCTGTCCGACTACGATGTGGACCATATCGTGCCTCAGAG
CTTTCTTAAGGACGACTCCATCGACAACAAGGTGCTGACCAGAAGCGACAAGAACCGGGGCAAGAGCGAC
AACGTGCCCTCCGAAGAGGTCGTGAAGAAGATGAAGAACTACTGGCGGCAGCTGCTGAACGCCAAGCTGA
TTACCCAGAGAAAGTTCGACAATCTGACCAAGGCCGAGAGAGGCGGCCTGAGCGAACTGGATAAGGCCGG
CTTCATCAAGAGACAGCTGGTGGAAACCCGGGCGATCACAAAGCACGTGGCACAGATCCTGGACTCCCGG
ATGAACACTAAGTACGACGAGAATGACAAGCTGATCCGGGAAGTGAAAGTGATCACCCTGAAGTCCAAGC
TGGTGTCCGATTTCCGGAAGGATTTCCAGTTTTACAAAGTGCGCGAGATCAACAACTACCACCACGCCCA
CGACGCGTACCTGAACGCCGTCGTGGGAACCGCCCTGATCAAAAAGTACCCTAAGCTGGAAAGCGAGTTC
GTGTACGGCGACTACAAGGTGTACGACGTACGGAAGATGATCGCCAAGAGCGAGCAGGAAATCGGCAAGG
CTACCGCCAAGTACTTCTTCTACAGCAACATCATGAACTTTTTCAAGACCGAGATTACCCTGGCCAACGG
CGAGATCCGGAAGCGGCCTCTGATCGAGACAAACGGCGAAACCGGGGAGATCGTGTGGGATAAGGGCCGG
GATTTTGCCACCGTGCGGAAAGTGCTGAGCATGCCCCAAGTGAATATCGTGAAAAAGACCGAGGTGCAGA
CAGGCGGCTTCAGCAAAGAGTCTATCCTGCCCAAGAGGAACAGCGATAAGCTGATCGCCAGAAAGAAGGA
CTGGGATCCTAAGAAGTACGGCGGCTTCGACAGCCCCACCGTGGCCTATTCTGTGCTGGTGGTGGCCAAA
GTGGAAAAGGGCAAGTCCAAGAAGCTTAAGAGTGTGAAAGAGCTGCTGGGGATCACCATCATGGAAAGAA
GCAGCTTCGAGAAGAATCCCATCGACTTTCTGGAAGCCAAGGGCTACAAAGAAGTGAAAAAGGACCTGAT
CATCAAGCTGCCTAAGTACTCGCTCTTCGAGCTGGAAAACGGCCGGAAGAGAATGCTGGCCTCTGCCGGC
GAACTGCAGAAGGGAAACGAACTGGCCCTGCCCTCCAAATATGTGAACTTCCTGTACCTGGCCAGCCACT
ATGAGAAGCTGAAGGGCTCCCCCGAGGATAATGAGCAGAAACAGCTGTTTGTGGAACAGCACAAGCACTA
CCTGGACGAGATCATCGAGCAGATCAGCGAGTTCTCCAAGAGAGTGATCCTGGCCGACGCTAATCTGGAC
AAAGTGCTGTCCGCCTACAACAAGCACCGGGATAAGCCCATCAGAGAGCAGGCCGAGAATATCATCCACC
TGTTTACCCTGACCAATCTGGGAGCCCCTGCCGCCTTCAAGTACTTTGACACCACCATCGACCGGAAGAG
GTACACCAGCACCAAAGAGGTGCTGGACGCCACCCTGATCCACCAGAGCATCACCGGCCTGTACGAGACA
CGGATCGACCTGTCTCAGCTGGGAGGCGACAAAAGGCCGGCGGCCACGAAAAAGGCCGGCCAGGCAAAAA
AGAAAAAGTAAGAATTCCTAGAGCTCGCTGATCAGCCTCGACTGTGCCTTCTAGTTGCCAGCCATCTGTT
GTTTGCCCCTCCCCCGTGCCTTCCTTGACCCTGGAAGGTGCCACTCCCACTGTCCTTTCCTAATAAAATG
AGGAAATTGCATCGCATTGTCTGAGTAGGTGTCATTCTATTCTGGGGGGTGGGGTGGGGCAGGACAGCAA
GGGGGAGGATTGGGAAGAGAATAGCAGGCATGCTGGGGAGCGGCCGCTGAGCAAAAGGCCAGCAAAAGGC
CAGGAACCGTAAAAAGGCCGCGTTGCTGGCGTTTTTCCATAGGCTCCGCCCCCCTGACGAGCATCACAAA
AATCGACGCTCAAGTCAGAGGTGGCGAAACCCGACAGGACTATAAAGATACCAGGCGTTTCCCCCTGGAA
GCTCCCTCGTGCGCTCTCCTGTTCCGACCCTGCCGCTTACCGGATACCTGTCCGCCTTTCTCCCTTCGGG
AAGCGTGGCGCTTTCTCATAGCTCACGCTGTAGGTATCTCAGTTCGGTGTAGGTCGTTCGCTCCAAGCTG
GGCTGTGTGCACGAACCCCCCGTTCAGCCCGACCGCTGCGCCTTATCCGGTAACTATCGTCTTGAGTCCA
ACCCGGTAAGACACGACTTATCGCCACTGGCAGCAGCCACTGGTAACAGGATTAGCAGAGCGAGGTATGT
AGGCGGTGCTACAGAGTTCTTGAAGTGGTGGCCTAACTACGGCTACACTAGAAGAACAGTATTTGGTATC
TGCGCTCTGCTGAAGCCAGTTACCTTCGGAAAAAGAGTTGGTAGCTCTTGATCCGGCAAACAAACCACCG
CTGGTAGCGGTGGTTTTTTTGTTTGCAAGCAGCAGATTACGCGCAGAAAAAAAGGATCTCAAGAAGATCC
TTTGATCTTTTCTACGGGGTCTGACGCTCAGTGGAACGAAAACTCACGTTAAGGGATTTTGGTCATGAGA
TTATCAAAAAGGATCTTCACCTAGATCCTTTTAAATTAAAAATGAAGTTTTAAATCAATCTAAAGTATAT
ATGAGTAAACTTGGTCTGACAGTTACCAATGCTTAATCAGTGAGGCACCTATCTCAGCGATCTGTCTATT
TCGTTCATCCATAGTTGCCTGACTCCCCGTCGTGTAGATAACTACGATACGGGAGGGCTTACCATCTGGC
CCCAGTGCTGCAATGATACCGCGAGACCCACGCTCACCGGCTCCAGATTTATCAGCAATAAACCAGCCAG
CCGGAAGGGCCGAGCGCAGAAGTGGTCCTGCAACTTTATCCGCCTCCATCCAGTCTATTAATTGTTGCCG
GGAAGCTAGAGTAAGTAGTTCGCCAGTTAATAGTTTGCGCAACGTTGTTGCCATTGCTACAGGCATCGTG
GTGTCACGCTCGTCGTTTGGTATGGCTTCATTCAGCTCCGGTTCCCAACGATCAAGGCGAGTTACATGAT
CCCCCATGTTGTGCAAAAAAGCGGTTAGCTCCTTCGGTCCTCCGATCGTTGTCAGAAGTAAGTTGGCCGC
AGTGTTATCACTCATGGTTATGGCAGCACTGCATAATTCTCTTACTGTCATGCCATCCGTAAGATGCTTT
TCTGTGACTGGTGAGTACTCAACCAAGTCATTCTGAGAATAGTGTATGCGGCGACCGAGTTGCTCTTGCC
CGGCGTCAATACGGGATAATACCGCGCCACATAGCAGAACTTTAAAAGTGCTCATCATTGGAAAACGTTC
TTCGGGGCGAAAACTCTCAAGGATCTTACCGCTGTTGAGATCCAGTTCGATGTAACCCACTCGTGCACCC
AACTGATCTTCAGCATCTTTTACTTTCACCAGCGTTTCTGGGTGAGCAAAAACAGGAAGGCAAAATGCCG
CAAAAAAGGGAATAAGGGCGACACGGAAATGTTGAATACTCATACTCTTCCTTTTTCAATATTATTGAAG
CATTTATCAGGGTTATTGTCTCATGAGCGGATACATATTTGAATGTATTTAGAAAAATAAACAAATAGGG
GTTCCGCGC
